>Addgene plasmid #49958 | VC388 | depositor partial sequence | sequence record 74498 | TALE sequence
ATGGTGGACTTGAGGACACTCGGTTATTCGCAACAGCAACAGGAGAAAATCAAGCCTAAGGTCAGGAGCA
CCGTCGCGCAACACCACGAGGCGCTTGTGGGGCATGGCTTCACTCATGCGCATATTGTCGCGCTTTCACA
GCACCCTGCGGCGCTTGGGACGGTGGCTGTCAAATACCAAGATATGATTGCGGCCCTGCCCGAAGCCACG
CACGAGGCAATTGTAGGGGTCGGTAAACAGTGGTCGGGAGCGCGAGCACTTGAGGCGCTGCTGACTGTGG
CGGGTGAGCTTAGGGGGCCTCCGCTCCAGCTCGACACCGGGCAGCTGCTGAAGATCGCGAAGAGAGGGGG
AGTAACAGCGGTAGAGGCAGTGCACGCCTGGCGCAATGCGCTCACCGGGGCCCCCTTGAACCTGACCCCA
GACCAGGTAGTCGCAATCGCGTCACATGACGGGGGAAAGCAAGCCCTGGAAACCGTGCAAAGGTTGTTGC
CGGTCCTTTGTCAAGACCACGGCCTTACACCGGAGCAAGTCGTGGCCATTGCAAGCAATGGGGGTGGCAA
ACAGGCTCTTGAGACGGTTCAGAGACTTCTCCCAGTTCTCTGTCAAGCCCACGGGCTGACTCCCGATCAA
GTTGTAGCGATTGCGTCCAACGGTGGAGGGAAACAAGCATTGGAGACTGTCCAACGGCTCCTTCCCGTGT
TGTGTCAAGCCCACGGTTTGACGCCTGCACAAGTGGTCGCCATCGCCAGCCATGATGGCGGTAAGCAGGC
GCTGGAAACAGTACAGCGCCTGCTGCCTGTACTGTGCCAGGATCATGGACTGACCCCAGACCAGGTAGTC
GCAATCGCGTCGAACATTGGGGGAAAGCAAGCCCTGGAAACCGTGCAAAGGTTGTTGCCGGTCCTTTGTC
AAGACCACGGCCTTACACCGGAGCAAGTCGTGGCCATTGCAAGCAACATCGGTGGCAAACAGGCTCTTGA
GACGGTTCAGAGACTTCTCCCAGTTCTCTGTCAAGCCCACGGGCTGACTCCCGATCAAGTTGTAGCGATT
GCGTCCAACGGTGGAGGGAAACAAGCATTGGAGACTGTCCAACGGCTCCTTCCCGTGTTGTGTCAAGCCC
ACGGTTTGACGCCTGCACAAGTGGTCGCCATCGCCTCCAATATTGGCGGTAAGCAGGCGCTGGAAACAGT
ACAGCGCCTGCTGCCTGTACTGTGCCAGGATCATGGACTGACCCCAGACCAGGTAGTCGCAATCGCGTCA
AACGGAGGGGGAAAGCAAGCCCTGGAAACCGTGCAAAGGTTGTTGCCGGTCCTTTGTCAAGACCACGGCC
TTACACCGGAGCAAGTCGTGGCCATTGCAAATAATAACGGTGGCAAACAGGCTCTTGAGACGGTTCAGAG
ACTTCTCCCAGTTCTCTGTCAAGCCCACGGGCTGACTCCCGATCAAGTTGTAGCGATTGCGTCGCATGAC
GGAGGGAAACAAGCATTGGAGACTGTCCAACGGCTCCTTCCCGTGTTGTGTCAAGCCCACGGTTTGACGC
CTGCACAAGTGGTCGCCATCGCCTCGAATGGCGGCGGTAAGCAGGCGCTGGAAACAGTACAGCGCCTGCT
GCCTGTACTGTGCCAGGATCATGGACTGACCCCAGACCAGGTAGTCGCAATCGCGTCAAACGGAGGGGGA
AAGCAAGCCCTGGAAACCGTGCAAAGGTTGTTGCCGGTCCTTTGTCAAGACCACGGCCTTACACCGGAGC
AAGTCGTGGCCATTGCAAGCAACATCGGTGGCAAACAGGCTCTTGAGACGGTTCAGAGACTTCTCCCAGT
TCTCTGTCAAGCCCACGGGCTGACTCCCGATCAAGTTGTAGCGATTGCGTCGCATGACGGAGGGAAACAA
GCATTGGAGACTGTCCAACGGCTCCTTCCCGTGTTGTGTCAAGCCCACGGTTTGACGCCTGCACAAGTGG
TCGCCATCGCCAGCCATGATGGCGGTAAGCAGGCGCTGGAAACAGTACAGCGCCTGCTGCCTGTACTGTG
CCAGGATCATGGACTGACCCCAGACCAGGTAGTCGCAATCGCGTCGAACATTGGGGGAAAGCAAGCCCTG
GAAACCGTGCAAAGGTTGTTGCCGGTCCTTTGTCAAGACCACGGCCTTACACCGGAGCAAGTCGTGGCCA
TTGCAAGCAACATCGGTGGCAAACAGGCTCTTGAGACGGTTCAGAGACTTCTCCCAGTTCTCTGTCAAGC
CCACGGGCTGACACCCGAACAGGTGGTCGCCATTGCTAATAATAACGGAGGACGGCCAGCCTTGGAG
