>Addgene plasmid #49958 | VC388 | addgene partial sequence | sequence record 75995 | EF1a-F 5'-TCAAGCCTCAGACAGTGGTTC-3'
AGCGGCCGCCACCATGGACTACAAAGACCATGACGGTGATTATAAAGATCATGACATCGATTACAAGGAT
GACGATGACAAGATGGCCCCCAAGAAGAAGAGGAAGGTGGGCATTCACCGCGGGGTACCTATGGTGGACT
TGAGGACACTCGGTTATTCGCAACAGCAACAGGAGAAAATCAAGCCTAAGGTCAGGAGCACCGTCGCGCA
ACACCACGAGGCGCTTGTGGGGCATGGCTTCACTCATGCGCATATTGTCGCGCTTTCACAGCACCCTGCG
GCGCTTGGGACGGTGGCTGTCAAATACCAAGATATGATTGCGGCCCTGCCCGAAGCCACGCACGAGGCAA
TTGTAGGGGTCGGTAAACAGTGGTCGGGAGCGCGAGCACTTGAGGCGCTGCTGACTGTGGCGGGTGAGCT
TAGGGGGCCTCCGCTCCAGCTCGACACCGGGCAGCTGCTGAAGATCGCGAAGAGAGGGGGAGTAACAGCG
GTAGAGGCAGTGCACGCCTGGCGCAATGCGCTCACCGGGGCCCCCTTGAACCTGACCCCAGACCAGGTAG
TCGCAATCGCGTCACATGACGGGGGAAAGCAAGCCCTGGAAACCGTGCAAAGGTTGTTGCCGGTCCTTTG
TCAAGACCACGGCCTTACACCGGAGCAAGTCGTGGCCATTGCAAGCAATGGGGGTGGCAAACAGGCTCTT
GAGACGGTTCAGAGACTTCTCCCAGTTCTCTGTCAAGCCCACGGGCTGACTCCCGATCAAGTTGTAGCGA
TTGCGTCCAACGGTGGAGGGAAACAAGCATTGGAGACTGTCCAACGGCTCCTTCCCGTGTTGTGTCAAGC
CCACGGTTTGACGCCTGCACAAGTGGTCGCCATCGCCAGCCATGATGGCGG
