>Addgene plasmid #49958 | VC388 | addgene partial sequence | sequence record 76967 | hTET1-F 5'-ACCCTACCGACAGAAGATGC-3'
TGATCCAGAGACTTGTGGAGCTTCATTCTCTTTTGGCTGTTCATGGAGTATGTACTTTAATGGCTGTAAG
TTTGGTAGAAGCCCAAGCCCCAGAAGATTTAGAATTGATCCAAGCTCTCCCTTACATGAAAAAAACCTTG
AAGATAACTTACAGAGTTTGGCTACACGATTAGCTCCAATTTATAAGCAGTATGCTCCAGTAGCTTACCA
AAATCAGGTGGAATATGAAAATGTTGCCCGAGAATGTCGGCTTGGCAGCAAGGAAGGTCGACCCTTCTCT
GGGGTCACTGCTTGCCTGGACTTCTGTGCTCATCCCCACAGGGACATTCACAACATGAATAATGGAAGCA
CTGTGGTTTGTACCTTAACTCGAGAAGATAACCGCTCTTTGGGTGTTATTCCTCAAGATGAGCAGCTCCA
TGTGCTACCTCTTTATAAGCTTTCAGACACAGATGAGTTTGGCTCCAAGGAAGGAATGGAAGCCAAGATC
AAATCTGGGGCCATCGAGGTCCTGGCACCCCGCCGCAAAAAAAGAACGTGTTTCACTCAGCCTGTTCCCC
GTTCTGGAAAGAAGAGGGCTGCGATGATGACAGAGGTTCTTGCACATAAGATAAGGGCAGTGGAAAAGAA
ACCTATTCCCCGAATCAAGCGGAAGAATAACTCAACAACAACAAACAACAGTAAGCCTTCGTCACTGCCA
ACCTTAGGGAGTAACACTGAGACCGTGCAACCTGAAGTAAAAAGTGAAACCGAACCCCATTTTATCTTAA
AAAGTTCAGACAACACTAAAACTTATTCGCTGATGCCATCCGCTCCTCACCCAGTGAAAGAGGCATCTCC
AGGCTTCTCCTGGTCCCCGAAGACTGCTTCAGCCACACCAGCTCCACTGAAGAATGACGCAACAGCCTCA
TGCGGGTTTTCAGA
