[The description below was written by a language model from this plasmid's Addgene catalogue record.]
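Description:
VC388 is an expression plasmid built on the pJFA345D4 backbone, a TALE-effector framework catalogued under the TALEN vector type, although the protein it encodes is not a nuclease. It carries an EF1a promoter, a strong constitutive promoter widely used in mammalian cells, driving a fusion protein made of an N-terminal 3x FLAG epitope tag (supplied by the backbone), a custom TALE repeat array, and the catalytic domain of TET1 (TET1CD). The repeat array, designated HB-4, was inserted into the backbone by restriction cloning at BsmBI sites, a type IIS enzyme commonly used for assembly of TALE repeats; the record does not say whether these sites survive cloning. The plasmid is propagated in bacteria under ampicillin selection. The copy number is listed as unknown, and the record does not describe the origin of replication, polyadenylation signal or any mammalian selection marker. No feature table is provided.

The TALE array directs the fusion to a defined site (site #4) in the human beta-globin (HBB) gene. TET1 is a dioxygenase that oxidises 5-methylcytosine, initiating the pathway to DNA demethylation, so tethering its catalytic domain to a sequence-specific DNA-binding domain is intended to demethylate CpGs lying adjacent to the binding site rather than acting genome-wide. The construct is used for targeted epigenome editing, to test whether removing methylation at chosen CpGs near HBB alters expression of the endogenous gene. The 3x FLAG tag allows detection of the fusion protein by antibody-based methods.
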