Addgene plasmid #49958: VC388
Purpose: Expresses a 3x Flag TALE-TET1CD (catalytic domain of TET1) fusion protein engineered to bind a site in the human beta-globin (HBB) gene and demethylate CpGs adjacent to the binding site
Depositing lab: Keith Joung. Depositing organization: Massachusetts General Hospital. Publication: Targeted DNA demethylation and activation of endogenous genes using programmable TALE-TET1 fusion proteins. Maeder ML, Angstman JF, Richardson ME, Linder SJ, Cascio VM, Tsai SQ, Ho QH, Sander JD, Reyon D, Bernstein BE, Costello JF, Wilkinson MF, Joung JK. Nat Biotechnol. 2013 Oct 9. doi: 10.1038/nbt.2726. PubMed 24108092.
Backbone
  Vector backbone: pJFA345D4
  Backbone manufacturer: Joung lab (Addgene plasmid #49238)
  Vector type: TALEN
Growth in bacteria
  Bacterial resistance: Ampicillin, 100 μg/mL
  Growth temperature: 37°C
  Growth strain: XL1 Blue
  Copy number: Unknown
Gene/Insert
  Gene/Insert name: 3x Flag Tet1CD HB-4 (alt names: HB-4; human beta-globin (HBB) site #4)
  Species: H. sapiens (human)
  Entrez Gene: HBB (a.k.a. CD113t-C, ECYT6, beta-globin)
  Promoter: EF1a
  Tag / fusion protein: 3x FLAG (N terminal on backbone)
  Cloning method: Restriction Enzyme; 5′ cloning site BsmBI (unknown if destroyed); 3′ cloning site BsmBI (unknown if destroyed)
  Sequencing primers: 5′ EF1a-F 5'-TCAAGCCTCAGACAGTGGTTC-3'; 3′ OJA199 5'-CACCATCACAGCAGTTGG-3'
Terms and licenses: Academic/Nonprofit Terms; Industry Terms: Not Available to Industry
Depositor comments: TALE target site is: TCTTCAATATGCTTACCAAG. See Supplementary Figure 13 of associated publication for amino acid sequences of backbone and TALE repeat array.
How to cite: VC388 was a gift from Keith Joung (Addgene plasmid # 49958 ; http://n2t.net/addgene:49958 ; RRID:Addgene_49958)
